Addgene plasmid #105172: pLN342 (FuGW-SSX1p-mKate2)
Purpose: SSX1 promoter drives mKate2 expression
Depositing lab: Timothy Lu. Depositing organization: Massachusetts Institute of Technology. Publication: Synthetic RNA-Based Immunomodulatory Gene Circuits for Cancer Immunotherapy. Nissim L, Wu MR, Pery E, Binder-Nissim A, Suzuki HI, Stupp D, Wehrspaun C, Tabach Y, Sharp PA, Lu TK. Cell. 2017 Nov 16;171(5):1138-1150.e15. doi: 10.1016/j.cell.2017.09.049. Epub 2017 Oct 19. PubMed 29056342.
Backbone
  Vector backbone: FUGW
  Vector type: Mammalian Expression, Lentiviral, Synthetic Biology
Growth in bacteria
  Bacterial resistance: Ampicillin, 100 μg/mL
  Growth temperature: 37°C
  Growth strain: NEB Stable
  Copy number: Unknown
Gene/Insert
  Gene/Insert name: SSX1p-mKate2
  Species: Synthetic
Terms and licenses: Academic/Nonprofit Terms; Industry Terms: Not Available to Industry
How to cite: pLN342 (FuGW-SSX1p-mKate2) was a gift from Timothy Lu (Addgene plasmid # 105172 ; http://n2t.net/addgene:105172 ; RRID:Addgene_105172)
