[The description below was written by a language model from this plasmid's Addgene catalogue record and pLannotate feature annotations shown in this document.]
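Description:
pLN342 (FuGW-SSX1p-mKate2) is a lentiviral transfer plasmid built on the FUGW backbone, intended for mammalian expression and synthetic biology work. It is maintained in E. coli through a high-copy ColE1/pUC-type origin and selected with ampicillin via the bla gene. The backbone also carries an f1 origin and an SV40 promoter/EM7-driven BleoR (Zeocin resistance) cassette with an SV40 poly(A) signal, which lies outside the viral genome.

The viral portion, which runs on the minus strand of the sequenced record, has the arrangement of a third-generation-style vector. A CMV enhancer/promoter is fused to a truncated HIV-1 5' LTR to drive genomic RNA production in packaging cells. It is followed by the Ψ packaging signal with a gag fragment, the Rev response element for nuclear export, the cPPT/CTS, the payload region, WPRE to enhance transcript stability and expression, and a truncated 3' LTR with a downstream bGH poly(A) signal.

According to the catalogue entry, the payload is a synthetic cassette in which the SSX1 promoter drives the far-red fluorescent protein mKate2. The annotation tool labels the reporter coding sequence as TagRFP, the related Entacmaea quadricolor protein from which mKate2 was derived. It does not annotate the SSX1 promoter itself, and the short human gene fragments called in the unannotated stretch nearby look like incidental matches. The reporter is annotated on the plus strand, opposite to the other viral elements, so the cassette appears to sit in reverse orientation relative to the viral genome, and the record does not comment on this.

The construct serves as a promoter-activity reporter. The associated publication title places it in work on synthetic gene circuits for cancer immunotherapy.
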