Features (pLannotate 1.2.2; 31 found; start..end, strand, type, name):
     29..133     +  promoter       AmpR promoter: bla
    134..994     +  CDS            AmpR: β-lactamase; bla; confers resistance to ampicillin, carbenicillin, and related antibiotics
   1165..1753    +  rep_origin     ori: high-copy-number ColE1/pMB1/pBR322/pUC origin of replication
   1936..2028    +  CDS            lacI (fragment): lac repressor; lacI; The lac repressor binds to the lac operator to inhibit transcription in E. coli. This inhibition can be relieved by adding lactose or isopropyl-β-D-thiogalactopyranoside (IPTG).
   2041..2062    +  protein_bind   CAP binding site: CAP binding activates transcription in the presence of cAMP. E. coli catabolite activator protein
   2077..2107    +  promoter       lac promoter: promoter for the E. coli lac operon
   2115..2131    +  protein_bind   lac operator: The lac repressor binds to the lac operator to inhibit transcription in E. coli. This inhibition can be relieved by adding lactose or isopropyl-β-D-thiogalactopyranoside (IPTG). lac repressor encoded by lacI
   2204..2325    -  polyA_signal   SV40 poly(A) signal: SV40 polyadenylation signal
   2320..2445    -  CDS            ble (fragment): BLE_KLEPN - Experimental evidence at protein level: Swiss-Prot protein existence level 1. Binding protein with a strong affinity to the bleomycin family of antibiotics. Binds to CL990; an antimitotic-antibiotic compound. From Klebsiella pneumoniae.
   2455..2829    -  CDS            BleoR: antibiotic-binding protein; Sh ble from Streptoalloteichus hindustanus; confers resistance to bleomycin, phleomycin, and Zeocin™
   2848..2895    -  promoter       EM7 promoter: synthetic bacterial promoter&nbsp
   2943..3272    -  promoter       SV40 promoter: SV40 enhancer and early promoter
   3286..3714    -  rep_origin     f1 ori (sequence partly withheld): f1 bacteriophage origin of replication; arrow indicates direction of (+) strand synthesis
   3735..3756    -  promoter       SV40 promoter (fragment): SV40 enhancer and early promoter
   3760..3984    -  polyA_signal   bGH poly(A) signal: bovine growth hormone polyadenylation signal
   4016..4196    -  LTR            5' LTR (truncated): truncated 5' long terminal repeat (LTR) from HIV-1
   4203..4784    -  CDS            nef (fragment): NEF_HV1H2 - Experimental evidence at protein level: Swiss-Prot protein existence level 1. Extracellular Nef protein targets CD4(+) T-lymphocytes for apoptosis by interacting with CXCR4 surface receptors. From Human immunodeficiency virus type 1 group M subtype B (isolate HXB2) (HIV-1).
   4721..5309    -  misc_feature   WPRE: woodchuck hepatitis virus posttranscriptional regulatory element
   5309..5328    -  misc_feature   MCS (fragment): pBluescript multiple cloning site
   5314..5415    +  CDS            SPANXA2-OT1 (fragment): SPOT1_HUMAN - Also known as CXorf18. Protein uncertain: Swiss-Prot protein existence level 5. From Homo sapiens (Human).
   5485..5610    +  CDS            BCAS4 (fragment): BCAS4_HUMAN - Experimental evidence at protein level: Swiss-Prot protein existence level 1. From Homo sapiens (Human).
   6181..6894    +  CDS            TagRFP: monomeric derivative of red fluorescent protein from Entacmaea quadricolor (Merzlyak et al., 2007) mammalian codon-optimized
   6994..7111    -  misc_feature   cPPT/CTS: central polypurine tract and central termination sequence of HIV-1
   7161..7261    -  CDS            Rev (fragment): human immunodeficiency virus 1 (HIV-1) Rev protein; rev; enhances nuclear export of unspliced and incompletely spliced viral mRNAs
   7638..7871    -  misc_feature   RRE: The Rev response element (RRE) of HIV-1 allows for Rev-dependent mRNA export from the nucleus to the cytoplasm.
   8017..8380    -  CDS            HIV-1 gag (fragment): gag protein from human immunodeficiency virus 1; gag
   8364..8489    -  misc_feature   HIV-1 Ψ: packaging signal of human immunodeficiency virus type 1
   8536..8716    -  LTR            5' LTR (truncated): truncated 5' long terminal repeat (LTR) from HIV-1
   8734..8933    -  promoter       CMV promoter: human cytomegalovirus (CMV) immediate early promoter
   8934..9313    -  enhancer       CMV enhancer: human cytomegalovirus immediate early enhancer
   9468..9520    +  misc_feature   bom (fragment): basis of mobility region from pBR322
>Addgene plasmid #105172 | pLN342 (FuGW-SSX1p-mKate2) | addgene full sequence | sequence record 201198 | Addgene NGS Result
GTCAGGTGGCACTTTTCGGGGAAATGTGCGCGGAACCCCTATTTGTTTATTTTTCTAAATACATTCAAAT
ATGTATCCGCTCATGAGACAATAACCCTGATAAATGCTTCAATAATATTGAAAAAGGAAGAGTATGAGTA
TTCAACATTTCCGTGTCGCCCTTATTCCCTTTTTTGCGGCATTTTGCCTTCCTGTTTTTGCTCACCCAGA
AACGCTGGTGAAAGTAAAAGATGCTGAAGATCAGTTGGGTGCACGAGTGGGTTACATCGAACTGGATCTC
AACAGCGGTAAGATCCTTGAGAGTTTTCGCCCCGAAGAACGTTTTCCAATGATGAGCACTTTTAAAGTTC
TGCTATGTGGCGCGGTATTATCCCGTATTGACGCCGGGCAAGAGCAACTCGGTCGCCGCATACACTATTC
TCAGAATGACTTGGTTGAGTACTCACCAGTCACAGAAAAGCATCTTACGGATGGCATGACAGTAAGAGAA
TTATGCAGTGCTGCCATAACCATGAGTGATAACACTGCGGCCAACTTACTTCTGACAACGATCGGAGGAC
CGAAGGAGCTAACCGCTTTTTTGCACAACATGGGGGATCATGTAACTCGCCTTGATCGTTGGGAACCGGA
GCTGAATGAAGCCATACCAAACGACGAGCGTGACACCACGATGCCTGTAGCAATGGCAACAACGTTGCGC
AAACTATTAACTGGCGAACTACTTACTCTAGCTTCCCGGCAACAATTAATAGACTGGATGGAGGCGGATA
AAGTTGCAGGACCACTTCTGCGCTCGGCCCTTCCGGCTGGCTGGTTTATTGCTGATAAATCTGGAGCCGG
TGAGCGTGGGTCTCGCGGTATCATTGCAGCACTGGGGCCAGATGGTAAGCCCTCCCGTATCGTAGTTATC
TACACGACGGGGAGTCAGGCAACTATGGATGAACGAAATAGACAGATCGCTGAGATAGGTGCCTCACTGA
TTAAGCATTGGTAACTGTCAGACCAAGTTTACTCATATATACTTTAGATTGATTTAAAACTTCATTTTTA
ATTTAAAAGGATCTAGGTGAAGATCCTTTTTGATAATCTCATGACCAAAATCCCTTAACGTGAGTTTTCG
TTCCACTGAGCGTCAGACCCCGTAGAAAAGATCAAAGGATCTTCTTGAGATCCTTTTTTTCTGCGCGTAA
TCTGCTGCTTGCAAACAAAAAAACCACCGCTACCAGCGGTGGTTTGTTTGCCGGATCAAGAGCTACCAAC
TCTTTTTCCGAAGGTAACTGGCTTCAGCAGAGCGCAGATACCAAATACTGTTCTTCTAGTGTAGCCGTAG
TTAGGCCACCACTTCAAGAACTCTGTAGCACCGCCTACATACCTCGCTCTGCTAATCCTGTTACCAGTGG
CTGCTGCCAGTGGCGATAAGTCGTGTCTTACCGGGTTGGACTCAAGACGATAGTTACCGGATAAGGCGCA
GCGGTCGGGCTGAACGGGGGGTTCGTGCACACAGCCCAGCTTGGAGCGAACGACCTACACCGAACTGAGA
TACCTACAGCGTGAGCTATGAGAAAGCGCCACGCTTCCCGAAGGGAGAAAGGCGGACAGGTATCCGGTAA
GCGGCAGGGTCGGAACAGGAGAGCGCACGAGGGAGCTTCCAGGGGGAAACGCCTGGTATCTTTATAGTCC
TGTCGGGTTTCGCCACCTCTGACTTGAGCGTCGATTTTTGTGATGCTCGTCAGGGGGGCGGAGCCTATGG
AAAAACGCCAGCAACGCGGCCTTTTTACGGTTCCTGGCCTTTTGCTGGCCTTTTGCTCACATGTTCTTTC
CTGCGTTATCCCCTGATTCTGTGGATAACCGTATTACCGCCTTTGAGTGAGCTGATACCGCTCGCCGCAG
CCGAACGACCGAGCGCAGCGAGTCAGTGAGCGAGGAAGCGGAAGAGCGCCCAATACGCAAACCGCCTCTC
CCCGCGCGTTGGCCGATTCATTAATGCAGCTGGCACGACAGGTTTCCCGACTGGAAAGCGGGCAGTGAGC
GCAACGCAATTAATGTGAGTTAGCTCACTCATTAGGCACCCCAGGCTTTACACTTTATGCTTCCGGCTCG
TATGTTGTGTGGAATTGTGAGCGGATAACAATTTCACACAGGAAACAGCTATGACCATGATTACGCCAAG
CTCTAGCTAGAGGTCGACGGTATACAGACATGATAAGATACATTGATGAGTTTGGACAAACCACAACTAG
AATGCAGTGAAAAAAATGCTTTATTTGTGAAATTTGTGATGCTATTGCTTTATTTGTAACCATTATAAGC
TGCAATAAACAAGTTGGGGTGGGCGAAGAACTCCAGCATGAGATCCCCGCGCTGGAGGATCATCCAGCCG
GCGTCCCGGAAAACGATTCCGAAGCCCAACCTTTCATAGAAGGCGGCGGTGGAATCGAAATCTCGTAGCA
CGTGTCAGTCCTGCTCCTCGGCCACGAAGTGCACGCAGTTGCCGGCCGGGTCGCGCAGGGCGAACTCCCG
CCCCCACGGCTGCTCGCCGATCTCGGTCATGGCCGGCCCGGAGGCGTCCCGGAAGTTCGTGGACACGACC
TCCGACCACTCGGCGTACAGCTCGTCCAGGCCGCGCACCCACACCCAGGCCAGGGTGTTGTCCGGCACCA
CCTGGTCCTGGACCGCGCTGATGAACAGGGTCACGTCGTCCCGGACCACACCGGCGAAGTCGTCCTCCAC
GAAGTCCCGGGAGAACCCGAGCCGGTCGGTCCAGAACTCGACCGCTCCGGCGACGTCGCGCGCGGTGAGC
ACCGGAACGGCACTGGTCAACTTGGCCATGGTTTAGTTCCTCACCTTGTCGTATTATACTATGCCGATAT
ACTATGCCGATGATTAATTGTCAACACGTGCTGATCAGATCCGAAAATGGATATACAAGCTCCCGGGAGC
TTTTTGCAAAAGCCTAGGCCTCCAAAAAAGCCTCCTCACTACTTCTGGAATAGCTCAGAGGCAGAGGCGG
CCTCGGCCTCTGCATAAATAAAAAAAATTAGTCAGCCATGGGGCGGAGAATGGGCGGAACTGGGCGGAGT
TAGGGGCGGGATGGGCGGAGTTAGGGGCGGGACTATGGTTGCTGACTAATTGAGATGCATGCTTTGCATA
CTTCTGCCTGCTGGGGAGCCTGGGGACTTTCCACACCTGGTTGCTGACTAATTGAGATGCATGCTTTGCA
TACTTCTGCCTGCTGGGGAGCCTGGGGACTTTCCACACCCTAACTGACACACATTCCACAGAATTAATTC
GCGTTAAATTTTTGTTAAATCAGCTCATTTTTTAACCAATAGGCCGAAATCGGCAAAATCCCTTATAAAT
CAAAAGAATAGACCGAGATAGGGT
[37 nt withheld, positions 3385-3421]
AAAGAACGTGGACTCCAACGTCAAAGG
[49 nt withheld, positions 3449-3497]
T
[91 nt withheld, positions 3499-3589]
G
[124 nt withheld, positions 3591-3714]
GGGGATACCCCCTAGAGCCCCAGCTGGTTCTTTCCGCCTCAGAAGCCATAGAGCCCACCGCATCCCCAGC
ATGCCTGCTATTGTCTTCCCAATCCTCCCCCTTGCTGTCCTGCCCCACCCCACCCCCCAGAATAGAATGA
CACCTACTCAGACAATGCGATGCAATTTCCTCATTTTATTAGGAAAGGACAGTGGGAGTGGCACCTTCCA
GGGTCAAGGAAGGCACGGGGGAGGGGCAAACAACAGATGGCTGGCAACTAGAAGGCACAGTCGAGGCTGA
TCAGCGGGTTTAAACGGGCCCTGCTAGAGATTTTCCACACTGACTAAAAGGGTCTGAGGGATCTCTAGTT
ACCAGAGTCACACAACAGACGGGCACACACTACTTGAAGCACTCAAGGCAAGCTTTATTGAGGCTTAAGC
AGTGGGTTCCCTAGTTAGCCAGAGAGCTCCCAGGCTCAGATCTGGTCTAACCAGAGAGACCCAGTACAGT
CCGGATGCAGCTCTCGGGCCATGTGATGAAATGCTAGGCGGCTGTCAAACCTCCACTCTAATACTTCTCT
CTCCGGGTCATCCATCCCATGCAGGCTCACAGGGTGTAACAAGCGGGTGTTCTCTCCTTCATTGGCTTCT
TCTACCTTCTCTTGCTCAACTGGTACTAGCTTGTAGCACCATCCAAAGGTCAGTGGATATCTGATCCCTG
GCCCTGGTGTGTAGTTCTGCCAATCAGGGAAGTAGCCTTGTGTGTGGTAGATCCACAGATCAAGGATATC
TTGTCTTCGTTGGGAGTGAATTAGCCCTTCCAGTCCCCCCTTTTCTTTTAAAAAGTGGCTAAGATCTACA
GCTGCCTTGTAAGTCATTGGTCTTAAAGGTACCTGAGGTGTGACTGGAAAACCCACCTCCTCCTCCTCTT
GTGCTTCTAGCCAGGCACAATCAGCATTGGTAGCTGCTGTATTGCTACTTGTGATTGCTCCATGTTTTTC
TAGGTCTCGAGGTCGACGGTATCGATGCGGGGAGGCGGCCCAAAGGGAGATCCGACTCGTCTGAGGGCGA
AGGCGAAGACGCGGAAGAGGCCGCAGAGCCGGCAGCAGGCCGCGGGAAGGAAGGTCCGCTGGATTGAGGG
CCGAAGGGACGTAGCAGAAGGACGTCCCGCGCAGAATCCAGGTGGCAACACAGGCGAGCAGCCAAGGAAA
GGACGATGATTTCCCCGACAACACCACGGAATTGTCAGTGCCCAACAGCCGAGCCCCTGTCCAGCAGCGG
GCAAGGCAGGCGGCGATGAGTTCCGCCGTGGCAATAGGGAGGGGGAAAGCGAAAGTCCCGGAAAGGAGCT
GACAGGTGGTGGCAATGCCCCAACCAGTGGGGGTTGCGTCAGCAAACACAGTGCACACCACGCCACGTTG
CCTGACAACGGGCCACAACTCCTCATAAAGAGACAGCAACCAGGATTTATACAAGGAGGAGAAAATGAAA
GCCATACGGGAAGCAATAGCATGATACAAAGGCATTAAAGCAGCGTATCCACATAGCGTAAAAGGAGCAA
CATAGTTAAGAATACCAGTCAATCTTTCACAAATTTTGTAATCCAGAGGTTGATTATCGATAAGCTTGAT
ATCGCGGCCGCCCTGCAGGGTAGCCAGATCATGGCTCACTGCAACCTCGTACTCCTGGGCTCAAGCTATC
CTCCTACCTCAGCCTCCTGAGTAACGGACTACAGGCACACCACCCCACCTCGCTAATTTTATTTATTTTT
TTTGTAGAGAAAAGAGACAGGGTATTGCTCTGTTGCCCAGGGTGGGGTGCAGTGGCATGATCATGGCTCA
CTGCAACCTCTGCCTCCCAGGTTCAAGTGATCCTCCAGCTGTGGCCTCCCTAAGTGCTGGGATTACAACC
GTGAGCCGCCGCACCGGCCCAAATTTCTTACGTCACTACAGAGTTCCTAGGAAAAAATCCCATACCTGAA
AAAGATAGAAACTGACAGGAAGGATTTGAGATGATGACCTGCTTCATATACACTCCTTATTAAAACTGGA
TAACAATGCACCACCGAGGAGGTGGGGAGGGATAGGAAAAATGAAAAGAGAAAATCAGCGCATGCGTACT
CTGATTTGGGAAGACTCCAAAGAGAAAATCAGAGCATGCGTACTCTGAACTTGGAGTAGCCAATCCCAGG
GGATGCTTTAGGCGGGAAAGTCAGAGTTTCTGCCTCCATTTTGAGAAGGTTCTGTCCCTAGAGCCTAGAC
TGATAGACCCCACATCAGCTTGGCTTGTCCCGCCTACTGTTCTGACTTCTGATTGGCCAGATGGAGTTCA
CTAACTGCCCTGATTGGTCCATCATCCTGGAGCAATGACATTGCAGAATATTTTCTCCTCCTCCAGCCAC
ACTTTGTCACCAACTGCTGCCAACTCGCCACCACTGCTGCCGACCTCGCAACCACTGCTTTGTCTCTGGC
GCGCCAGCTCGCCACCATGGTGTCTAAGGGCGAAGAGCTGATTAAGGAGAACATGCACATGAAGCTGTAC
ATGGAGGGCACCGTGAACAACCACCACTTCAAGTGCACATCCGAGGGCGAAGGCAAGCCCTACGAGGGCA
CCCAGACCATGAGAATCAAGGTGGTCGAGGGCGGCCCTCTCCCCTTCGCCTTCGACATCCTGGCTACCAG
CTTCATGTACGGCAGCAAAACCTTCATCAACCACACCCAGGGCATCCCCGACTTCTTTAAGCAGTCCTTC
CCTGAGGGCTTCACATGGGAGAGAGTCACCACATACGAAGACGGGGGCGTGCTGACCGCTACCCAGGACA
CCAGCCTCCAGGACGGCTGCCTCATCTACAACGTCAAGATCAGAGGGGTGAACTTCCCATCCAACGGCCC
TGTGATGCAGAAGAAAACACTCGGCTGGGAGGCCTCCACCGAGATGCTGTACCCCGCTGACGGCGGCCTG
GAAGGCAGAAGCGACATGGCCCTGAAGCTCGTGGGCGGGGGCCACCTGATCTGCAACTTGAAGACCACAT
ACAGATCCAAGAAACCCGCTAAGAACCTCAAGATGCCCGGCGTCTACTATGTGGACAGAAGACTGGAAAG
AATCAAGGAGGCCGACAAAGAGACCTACGTCGAGCAGCACGAGGTGGCTGTGGCCAGATACTGCGACCTC
CCTAGCAAACTGGGGCACAAACTTAATTGATAAACCGGTTGCAGTCCCGGGTAAGCGGGACTCTGGGGTT
CGAAATGACCGACCAAGCATTAACCAAACTGGATCTCTGCTGTCCCTGTAATAAACCCGAAAATTTTGAA
TTTTTGTAATTTGTTTTTGTAATTCTTTAGTTTGTATGTCTGTTGCTATTATGTCTACTATTCTTTCCCC
TGCACTGTACCCCCCAATCCCCCCTTTTCTTTTAAAATTGTGGATGAATACTGCCATTTGTCTGCAGAAT
TGGCGCACGCAGTGCCGATCCGTTCACTAATCGAATGGATCTGTCTCTGTCTCTCTCTCCACCTTCTTCT
TCTATTCCTTCGGGCCTGTCGGGTCCCCTCGGGGTTGGGAGGTGGGTCTGAAACGATAATGGTGAATATC
CCTGCCTAACTCTATTCACTATAGAAAGTACAGCAAAAACTATTCTTAAACCTACCAAGCCTCCTACTAT
CATTATGAATAATTTTATATACCACAGCCAATTTGTTATGTTAAACCAATTCCACAAACTTGCCCATTTA
TCTAATTCCAATAATTCTTGTTCATTCTTTTCTTGCTGGTTTTGCGATTCTTCAATTAAGGAGTGTATTA
AGCTTGTGTAATTGTTAATTTCTCTGTCCCACTCCATCCAGGTCGTGTGATTCCAAATCTGTTCCAGAGA
TTTATTACTCCAACTAGCATTCCAAGGCACAGCAGTGGTGCAAATGAGTTTTCCAGAGCAACCCCAAATC
CCCAGGAGCTGTTGATCCTTTAGGTATCTTTCCACAGCCAGGATTCTTGCCTGGAGCTGCTTGATGCCCC
AGACTGTGAGTTGCAACAGATGCTGTTGCGCCTCAATAGCCCTCAGCAAATTGTTCTGCTGCTGCACTAT
ACCAGACAATAATTGTCTGGCCTGTACCGTCAGCGTCATTGACGCTGCGCCCATAGTGCTTCCTGCTGCT
CCCAAGAACCCAAGGAACAAAGCTCCTATTCCCACTGCTCTTTTTTCTCTCTGCACCACTCTTCTCTTTG
CCTTGGTGGGTGCTACTCCTAATGGTTCAATTTTTACTACTTTATATTTATATAATTCACTTCTCCAATT
GTCCCTCATATCTCCTCCTCCAGGTCTGAAGATCAGCGGCCGCTTGCTGTGCGGTGGTCTTACTTTTGTT
TTGCTCTTCCTCTATCTTGTCTAAAGCTTCCTTGGTGTCTTTTATCTCTATCCTTTGATGCACACAATAG
AGGGTTGCTACTGTATTATATAATGATCTAAGTTCTTCTGATCCTGTCTGAAGGGATGGTTGTAGCTGTC
CCAGTATTTGTCTACAGCCTTCTGATGTTTCTAACAGGCCAGGATTAACTGCGAATCGTTCTAGCTCCCT
GCTTGCCCATACTATATGTTTTAATTTATATTTTTTCTTTCCCCCTGGCCTTAACCGAATTTTTTCCCAT
CGCGATCTAATTCTCCCCCGCTTAATACTGACGCTCTCGCACCCATCTCTCTCCTTCTAGCCTCCGCTAG
TCAAAATTTTTGGCGTACTCACCAGTCGCCGCCCCTCGCCTCTTGCCGTGCGCGCTTCAGCAAGCCGAGT
CCTGCGTCGAGAGAGCTCCTCTGGTTTCCCTTTCGCTTTCAAGTCCCTGTTCGGGCGCCACTGCTAGAGA
TTTTCCACACTGACTAAAAGGGTCTGAGGGATCTCTAGTTACCAGAGTCACACAACAGACGGGCACACAC
TACTTGAAGCACTCAAGGCAAGCTTTATTGAGGCTTAAGCAGTGGGTTCCCTAGTTAGCCAGAGAGCTCC
CAGGCTCAGATCTGGTCTAACCAGAGAGACCCAGTACAGGCAAAACGCGCTGCTTATATAGACCTCCCAC
CGTACACGCCTACCGCCCATTTGCGTCAATGGGGCGGAGTTGTTACGACATTTTGGAAAGTCCCGTTGAT
TTTGGTGCCAAAACAAACTCCCATTGACGTCAATGGGGTGGAGACTTGGAAATCCCCGTGAGTCAAACCG
CTATCCACGCCCATTGATGTACTGCCAAAACCGCATCACCATGGTAATAGCGATGACTAATACGTAGATG
TACTGCCAAGTAGGAAAGTCCCATAAGGTCATGTACTGGGCATAATGCCAGGCGGGCCATTTACCGTCAT
TGACGTCAATAGGGGGCGTACTTGGCATATGATACACTTGATGTACTGCCAAGTGGGCAGTTTACCGTAA
ATACTCCACCCATTGACGTCAATGGAAAGTCCCTATTGGCGTTACTATGGGAACATACGTCATTATTGAC
GTCAATGGGCGGGGGTCGTTGGGCGGTCAGCCAGGCGGGCCATTTACCGTAAGTTATGTAACGCGGAACT
CCATATATGGGCTATGAACTAATGACCCCGTAATTGATTACTATTAATAACTAGTCAATAATCAATGTCA
ACGCGTATATCTGGCCCGTACATCGCGAAGCAGCGCAAAACGCCTAACCCTAAGCAGATTCTTCATGCAA
TTGTCGGTCAAGCCTTGCCTTGTTGTAGCTTAAATTTTGCTCGCGCACTACTCAGCGACCTCCAACACAC
AAGCAGGGAGCAGATACTGGCTTAACTATGCGGCATCAGAGCAGATTGTACTGAGAGTGCACCATAGGGG
ATCGGGAGATCTCCCGATCCGTCGAC
